>Addgene plasmid #1810 | neo/BB2 | depositor partial sequence | sequence record 367 | Author sequence
ATGATTGAACAAGATGGATTGCACGCAGGTTCTCCGGCCGCTTGGGTGGAGAGGCTATTCGGCTATGACT
GGGCACAACAGACAATCGGCTGCTCTGATGCCGCCGTGTTCCGGCTGTCAGCGCAGGGGCGCCCGGTTCT
TTTTGTCAAGACCGACCTGTCCGGTGCCCTGAATGAACTGCAGGACGAGGCAGCGCGGCTATCGTGGCTG
GCCACGACGGGCGTTCCTTGCGCAGCTGTGCTCGACGTTGTCACTGAAGCGGGAAGGGACTGGCTGCTAT
TGGGCGAAGTGCCGGGGCAGGATCTCCTGTCATCTCACCTTGCTCCTGCCGAGAAAGTATCCATCATGGC
TGATGCAATGCGGCGGCTGCATACGCTTGATCCGGCTACCTGCCCATTCGACCACCAAGCGAAACATCGC
ATCGAGCGAGCACGTACTCGGATGGAAGCCGGTCTTGTCGATCAGGATGATCTGGACGAAGAGCATCAGG
GGCTCGCGCCAGCCGAACTGTTCGCCAGGCTCAAGGCGCGCATGCCCGACGGCGAGGATCTCGTCGTGAC
CCATGGCGATGCCTGCTTGCCGAATATCATGGTGGAAAATGGCCGCTTTTCTGGATTCATCGACTGTGGC
CGGCTGGGTGTGGCGGACCGCTATCAGGACATAGCGTTGGCTACCCGTGATATTGCTGAAGAGCTTGGCG
GCGAATGGGCTGACCGCTTCCTCGTGCTTTACGGTATCGCCGCTCCCGATTCGCAGCGCATCGCCTTCTA
TCGCCTTCTTGACGAGTTCTTCTGAGCGGGACTCTGGGGTTCGAAATGACCGACCAAGCGACGCCCAACC
TGCCATCACGAGATTTCGATTCCACCGCCGCCTTCTATGAAAGGTTGGGCTTCGGAATCGTTTTCCGGGA
CGCCGGCTGGATGATCCTCCAGCGCGGGGATCTCATGCTGGAGTTCTTCGCCCACCCCAATTCGAGCTCG
GTACCCCTAGAAAGTGTGACAACGTCGCACCATGTGTAGGTTTTCATTTATGTTCTTTCTTTCTTTCTTT
TGTGAATTTGTTTTCTGTCTCAAATGTTTTTAATTCGCTTGGGACCTATGTTTTTCTTGTTTTTTTGCTC
ACCCTTTGTGTAGGAGGCACCCTGTCACGTCTGTGGTTGCGTGTATGCCTTCCTTCCCCTTATTCGCTTC
TTCCTGTCGTGTCACACCTCTTTCTCCCTCTCCCTTTCCGCCTTTTCTTTCAATCTTGTTTTCTCGACCA
GCCCTACTAGAGGAGAAAGAATAGTAACCCTTTCATCAAATAGTCCAAACGAATTATGGAGGTCCATACT
AACCAGGATCCACTTGAC
