[The description below was written by a language model from this plasmid's Addgene catalogue record.]
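Description:
neo/BB2 is a small cloning-type plasmid built on the pBluescript II KS backbone (about 3 kb), carrying a roughly 1.35 kb Neo/BB2 cassette inserted between EcoRI and XbaI sites, both of which are retained. It is maintained in E. coli as a high-copy plasmid under ampicillin selection. Although the catalogue classifies it as a bacterial expression vector, the associated publication title indicates that its real role is as a template for a one-step, PCR-based method of tagging Trypanosoma brucei genes with an epitope in vivo.

The insert combines a neomycin resistance marker, which allows selection with G418 in the target organism, with the BB2 epitope, a short peptide tag recognised by a monoclonal antibody; the record lists it as C-terminal on the insert. In strategies of this kind, the cassette is generally amplified with primers that carry short stretches of homology to a chosen locus, so that the linear product integrates by homologous recombination and fuses the tag to the endogenous gene while the drug marker selects for integrants. The tagged protein can then be followed by immunodetection without a gene-specific antibody.

The record provides no feature table, and it does not state which promoter, intergenic or RNA-processing sequences drive neomycin resistance expression. It also does not state the exact order of the tag and marker within the cassette. These details would need to be confirmed from the sequence or the original publication.
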