Addgene plasmid #1810: neo/BB2
Depositing lab: Christian Tschudi. Depositing organization: Yale University. Publication: In vivo epitope tagging of Trypanosoma brucei genes using a one step PCR-based strategy. Shen S, Arhin GK, Ullu E, Tschudi C. Mol Biochem Parasitol 2001 Mar;113(1):171-3. 10.1016/S0166-6851(00)00383-2 PubMed 11254965.
Backbone
  Vector backbone: pBluescript II KS
  Backbone manufacturer: Stratagene
  Backbone size w/o insert (bp): 3000
  Vector type: Bacterial Expression
  Selectable markers: Neomycin (select with G418)
Growth in bacteria
  Bacterial resistance: Ampicillin, 100 μg/mL
  Growth temperature: 37°C
  Growth strain: DH5alpha
  Copy number: High Copy
Gene/Insert
  Gene/Insert name: Neo/BB2
  Insert size (bp): 1348
  Tag / fusion protein: BB2 (C terminal on insert)
  Cloning method: Restriction Enzyme; 5′ cloning site EcoRI (not destroyed); 3′ cloning site XbaI (not destroyed)
  Sequencing primers: 5′ na
Terms and licenses: Academic/Nonprofit Terms; Industry Terms: Not Available to Industry
How to cite: neo/BB2 was a gift from Christian Tschudi (Addgene plasmid # 1810 ; http://n2t.net/addgene:1810 ; RRID:Addgene_1810)
